Addgene plasmid #180753: pSUMO-β′-COPI-WD40
Purpose: Bacterial expression plasmid for Saccharomyces cerevisiae β′-COPI-WD40 (residues 1-301).
Depositing lab: Syed Saif Hasan. Depositing organization: University of Maryland, Baltimore. Publication: An extended motif in the SARS-CoV-2 spike modulates binding and release of host coatomer in retrograde trafficking. Dey D, Singh S, Khan S, Martin M, Schnicker NJ, Gakhar L, Pierce BG, Hasan SS. Commun Biol. 2022 Feb 8;5(1):115. doi: 10.1038/s42003-022-03063-y. PubMed 35136165.
Backbone
  Vector backbone: pSUMO
  Backbone size w/o insert (bp): 5731
  Vector type: Bacterial Expression
Growth in bacteria
  Bacterial resistance: Ampicillin, 100 μg/mL
  Growth temperature: 37°C
  Growth strain: DH5alpha
  Copy number: Unknown
Gene/Insert
  Gene/Insert name: β′-COPI-WD40
  Species: S. cerevisiae (budding yeast)
  Mutation: Encodes residues 1-301; deleted 302-889; mutated Leu39 to Ile39
  GenBank ID: NM_001181002.1
  Entrez Gene: SEC27 (a.k.a. YGL137W)
  Promoter: T7
  Tag / fusion protein: N-terminal strep tag, His-tag, and SUMO tag (N terminal on insert)
  Cloning method: Ligation Independent Cloning
  Sequencing primers: 5′ T7 promoter; 3′ T7 terminator
Terms and licenses: Academic/Nonprofit Terms; Industry Terms: Not Available to Industry
How to cite: pSUMO-β′-COPI-WD40 was a gift from Syed Saif Hasan (Addgene plasmid # 180753 ; http://n2t.net/addgene:180753 ; RRID:Addgene_180753)
