[The description below was written by a language model from this plasmid's Addgene catalogue record and pLannotate feature annotations shown in this document.]
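Description:
pSUMO-β′-COPI-WD40 is a 6.6 kb bacterial expression plasmid built on the pSUMO backbone, a pET-style vector, for producing the N-terminal WD40 domain of the Saccharomyces cerevisiae β′-COPI coatomer subunit (SEC27/YGL137W) in E. coli. It replicates from a ColE1/pBR322-type origin accompanied by the bom and rop elements, and is selected with ampicillin through the β-lactamase gene. An f1 phage origin is also present. The remnants of a tetracycline resistance gene flanking the lacI cassette appear to be non-functional backbone leftovers.

The insert encodes residues 1–301 of β′-COPI, with residues 302–889 deleted and a Leu39-to-Ile substitution, and was introduced by ligation-independent cloning. Expression is driven by a T7 promoter under lac operator control, with a T7 gene 10 ribosome binding site upstream and a T7 terminator downstream. The plasmid-borne lacI gene supplies the repressor, so transcription is IPTG-inducible in hosts that provide T7 RNA polymerase. According to the catalogue entry, the protein carries N-terminal Strep, His and SUMO tags. The feature table annotates the SUMO (yeast SMT3-derived) coding sequence directly upstream of the SEC27 fragment, but does not separately annotate the Strep and His tags that would precede it. A short His-tag fragment and a T7 gene 10B-derived fragment are annotated downstream of the insert; the record does not indicate whether these vector-derived sequences are translated. This tag arrangement allows affinity purification, with SUMO commonly used to aid solubility and to allow tag removal by a SUMO protease.

The associated publication concerns how an extended motif in the SARS-CoV-2 spike protein binds and releases host coatomer during retrograde trafficking, which suggests the plasmid was used to make recombinant WD40 domain for that binding work.
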