Features (pLannotate 1.2.2; 20 found; start..end, strand, type, name):
    157..448     -  CDS            TcR (fragment): tetracycline efflux protein; tet; confers resistance to tetracycline
    463..484     -  protein_bind   CAP binding site: CAP binding activates transcription in the presence of cAMP. E. coli catabolite activator protein
    497..1579    -  CDS            lacI: lac repressor; lacI; The lac repressor binds to the lac operator to inhibit transcription in E. coli. This inhibition can be relieved by adding lactose or isopropyl-β-D-thiogalactopyranoside (IPTG).
   1580..1657    -  promoter       lacI promoter: lacI
   1665..1944    -  CDS            TcR (fragment): tetracycline efflux protein; tet; confers resistance to tetracycline
   1966..1984    +  promoter       T7 promoter: promoter for bacteriophage T7 RNA polymerase
   1985..2009    +  protein_bind   lac operator: The lac repressor binds to the lac operator to inhibit transcription in E. coli. This inhibition can be relieved by adding lactose or isopropyl-β-D-thiogalactopyranoside (IPTG). lac repressor encoded by lacI
   2024..2046    +  RBS            RBS: efficient ribosome binding site from bacteriophage T7 gene 10 (Olins and Rangwala, 1989)
   2113..2400    +  CDS            SUMO: cleavable ubiquitin-like protein tag; S. cerevisiae SMT3 (truncated and modified); modified to prevent cleavage by eukaryotic SUMO proteases
   2404..3306    +  CDS            SEC27 (fragment): COPB2_YEAST - Experimental evidence at protein level: Swiss-Prot protein existence level 1. The coatomer is a cytosolic protein complex that binds to dilysine motifs and reversibly associates with Golgi non-clathrin- coated vesicles, which further mediate biosynthetic protein transport from the ER, via the Golgi up to the trans Golgi network. Coatomer complex is required for budding from Golgi membranes, and is essential for the retrograde Golgi-to-ER transport of dilysine-tagged proteins. From Saccharomyces cerevisiae (strain ATCC 204508 / S288c) (Baker's yeast).
   3331..3348    +  CDS            9xHis (fragment): 9xHis affinity tag
   3358..3407    +  CDS            SET1 (fragment): solubility-enhancement tag derived from T7 phage gene 10B
   3415..3462    +  terminator     T7 terminator: transcription terminator for bacteriophage T7 RNA polymerase
   3499..3927    +  rep_origin     f1 ori (sequence partly withheld): f1 bacteriophage origin of replication; arrow indicates direction of (+) strand synthesis
   3980..4084    +  promoter       AmpR promoter: bla
   4085..4945    +  CDS            AmpR: β-lactamase; bla; confers resistance to ampicillin, carbenicillin, and related antibiotics
   5116..5704    +  rep_origin     ori: high-copy-number ColE1/pMB1/pBR322/pUC origin of replication
   5890..6029    -  misc_feature   bom: basis of mobility region from pBR322
   6131..6322    -  CDS            rop: Rop protein, which maintains plasmids at low copy number; rop
   6339..85      +  CDS            YPB1_ECOLX (across the origin): Protein predicted: Swiss-Prot protein existence level 4. From Escherichia coli.
>Addgene plasmid #180753 | pSUMO-β′-COPI-WD40 | addgene full sequence | sequence record 356139 | Addgene NGS Result
GACCATTCATGTTGTTGCTCAGGTCGCAGACGTTTTGCAGCAGCAGTCGCTTCACGTTCGCTCGCGTATC
GGTGATTCATTCTGCTAACCAGTAAGGCAACCCCGCCAGCCTAGCCGGGTCCTCAACGACAGGAGCACGA
TCATGCGCACCCGTGGGGCCGCCATGCCGGCGATAATGGCCTGCTTCTCGCCGAAACGTTTGGTGGCGGG
ACCAGTGACGAAGGCTTGAGCGAGGGCGTGCAAGATTCCGAATACCGCAAGCGACAGGCCGATCATCGTC
GCGCTCCAGCGAAAGCGGTCCTCGCCGAAAATGACCCAGAGCGCTGCCGGCACCTGTCCTACGAGTTGCA
TGATAAAGAAGACAGTCATAAGTGCGGCGACGATAGTCATGCCCCGCGCCCACCGGAAGGAGCTGACTGG
GTTGAAGGCTCTCAAGGGCATCGGTCGAGATCCCGGTGCCTAATGAGTGAGCTAACTTACATTAATTGCG
TTGCGCTCACTGCCCGCTTTCCAGTCGGGAAACCTGTCGTGCCAGCTGCATTAATGAATCGGCCAACGCG
CGGGGAGAGGCGGTTTGCGTATTGGGCGCCAGGGTGGTTTTTCTTTTCACCAGTGAGACGGGCAACAGCT
GATTGCCCTTCACCGCCTGGCCCTGAGAGAGTTGCAGCAAGCGGTCCACGCTGGTTTGCCCCAGCAGGCG
AAAATCCTGTTTGATGGTGGTTAACGGCGGGATATAACATGAGCTGTCTTCGGTATCGTCGTATCCCACT
ACCGAGATATCCGCACCAACGCGCAGCCCGGACTCGGTAATGGCGCGCATTGCGCCCAGCGCCATCTGAT
CGTTGGCAACCAGCATCGCAGTGGGAACGATGCCCTCATTCAGCATTTGCATGGTTTGTTGAAAACCGGA
CATGGCACTCCAGTCGCCTTCCCGTTCCGCTATCGGCTGAATTTGATTGCGAGTGAGATATTTATGCCAG
CCAGCCAGACGCAGACGCGCCGAGACAGAACTTAATGGGCCCGCTAACAGCGCGATTTGCTGGTGACCCA
ATGCGACCAGATGCTCCACGCCCAGTCGCGTACCGTCTTCATGGGAGAAAATAATACTGTTGATGGGTGT
CTGGTCAGAGACATCAAGAAATAACGCCGGAACATTAGTGCAGGCAGCTTCCACAGCAATGGCATCCTGG
TCATCCAGCGGATAGTTAATGATCAGCCCACTGACGCGTTGCGCGAGAAGATTGTGCACCGCCGCTTTAC
AGGCTTCGACGCCGCTTCGTTCTACCATCGACACCACCACGCTGGCACCCAGTTGATCGGCGCGAGATTT
AATCGCCGCGACAATTTGCGACGGCGCGTGCAGGGCCAGACTGGAGGTGGCAACGCCAATCAGCAACGAC
TGTTTGCCCGCCAGTTGTTGTGCCACGCGGTTGGGAATGTAATTCAGCTCCGCCATCGCCGCTTCCACTT
TTTCCCGCGTTTTCGCAGAAACGTGGCTGGCCTGGTTCACCACGCGGGAAACGGTCTGATAAGAGACACC
GGCATACTCTGCGACATCGTATAACGTTACTGGTTTCACATTCACCACCCTGAATTGACTCTCTTCCGGG
CGCTATCATGCCATACCGCGAAAGGTTTTGCGCCATTCGATGGTGTCCGGGATCTCGACGCTCTCCCTTA
TGCGACTCCTGCATTAGGAAGCAGCCCAGTAGTAGGTTGAGGCCGTTGAGCACCGCCGCCGCAAGGAATG
GTGCATGCAAGGAGATGGCGCCCAACAGTCCCCCGGCCACGGGGCCTGCCACCATACCCACGCCGAAACA
AGCGCTCATGAGCCCGAAGTGGCGAGCCCGATCTTCCCCATCGGTGATGTCGGCGATATAGGCGCCAGCA
ACCGCACCTGTGGCGCCGGTGATGCCGGCCACGATGCGTCCGGCGTAGAGGATCGAGATCTCGATCCCGC
GAAATTAATACGACTCACTATAGGGGAATTGTGAGCGGATAACAATTCCCCTCTAGAAATAATTTTGTTT
AACTTTAAGAAGGAGATATACCATGTGGTCACACCCCCAATTTGAAAAAAGTGCTGGTCATCACCATCAT
CATCACGGGTCGGACTCAGAAGTCAATCAAGAAGCTAAGCCAGAGGTCAAGCCAGAAGTCAAGCCTGAGA
CTCACATCAATTTAAAGGTGTCCGATGGATCTTCAGAGATCTTCTTCAAGATCAAAAAGACCACTCCTTT
AAGAAGGCTGATGGAAGCGTTCGCTAAAAGACAGGGTAAGGAAATGGACTCCTTAAGATTCTTGTACGAC
GGTATTAGAATTCAAGCTGATCAGACCCCTGAAGATTTGGACATGGAGGATAACGATATTATTGAGGCTC
ACCGCGAACAGATTGGAGGTTCGATGAAGTTGGATATAAAGAAAACTTTTAGTAATAGATCCGATCGAGT
TAAAGGTATCGATTTCCATCCTACTGAGCCATGGGTTTTGACTACCTTGTACTCTGGTCGTGTTGAGATC
TGGAATTACGAAACACAAGTTGAAGTTAGATCCATCCAAGTTACGGAAACTCCTGTTAGAGCAGGTAAAT
TCATTGCAAGAAAGAATTGGATAATTGTTGGGAGTGATGATTTCAGGATCAGAGTCTTCAACTACAATAC
AGGTGAAAAAGTTGTTGATTTCGAAGCTCATCCAGACTATATCCGTTCCATTGCTGTACATCCAACAAAG
CCTTATGTTTTATCCGGCAGTGATGATTTGACAGTCAAACTATGGAATTGGGAAAATAACTGGGCCTTAG
AACAAACTTTTGAAGGTCACGAACACTTTGTCATGTGCGTCGCATTCAATCCAAAGGACCCTAGTACGTT
TGCATCTGGGTGTTTGGACCGAACCGTTAAAGTTTGGTCATTGGGACAATCGACACCAAATTTCACGTTA
ACCACAGGACAAGAAAGAGGTGTGAATTATGTTGATTATTACCCGCTACCTGACAAGCCTTATATGATTA
CTGCGTCGGACGACTTAACCATCAAAATTTGGGATTACCAAACGAAGTCATGTGTAGCCACTCTAGAAGG
TCACATGTCCAATGTTTCTTTTGCTGTTTTCCATCCAACTTTACCCATTATAATTTCTGGTTCCGAAGAT
GGCACTTTAAAGATATGGAATTCTTCCACTTACAAGGTAGAAAAGACTTTAAACGTTGGTTTAGAAAGAA
GTTGGTGTATCGCTACCCATCCAACAGGACGTAAAAACTACATTGCATCCGGGTTTGATAATGGGTTTAC
CGTACTTTCCTTGGGATGAAAGCTTGCGGCCGCACTCGAGCACCACCACCACCACCACTGAGATCCGGCT
GCTAACAAAGCCCGAAAGGAAGCTGAGTTGGCTGCTGCCACCGCTGAGCAATAACTAGCATAACCCCTTG
GGGCCTCTAAACGGGTCTTGAGGGGTTTTTTGCTGAAAGGAGGAACTATATCCGGATTGGCGAATGGG
[124 nt withheld, positions 3499-3622]
C
[91 nt withheld, positions 3624-3714]
A
[49 nt withheld, positions 3716-3764]
CCTTTGACGTTGGAGTCCACGTTCTTT
[37 nt withheld, positions 3792-3828]
ACCCTATCTCGGTCTATTCTTTTGATTTATAAGGGATTTTGCCGATTTCGGCCTATTGGTTAAAAAATGA
GCTGATTTAACAAAAATTTAACGCGAATTTTAACAAAATATTAACGCTTACAATTTAGGTGGCACTTTTC
GGGGAAATGTGCGCGGAACCCCTATTTGTTTATTTTTCTAAATACATTCAAATATGTATCCGCTCATGAG
ACAATAACCCTGATAAATGCTTCAATAATATTGAAAAAGGAAGAGTATGAGTATTCAACATTTCCGTGTC
GCCCTTATTCCCTTTTTTGCGGCATTTTGCCTTCCTGTTTTTGCTCACCCAGAAACGCTGGTGAAAGTAA
AAGATGCTGAAGATCAGTTGGGTGCACGAGTGGGTTACATCGAACTGGATCTCAACAGCGGTAAGATCCT
TGAGAGTTTTCGCCCCGAAGAACGTTTTCCAATGATGAGCACTTTTAAAGTTCTGCTATGTGGCGCGGTA
TTATCCCGTATTGACGCCGGGCAAGAGCAACTCGGTCGCCGCATACACTATTCTCAGAATGACTTGGTTG
AGTACTCACCAGTCACAGAAAAGCATCTTACGGATGGCATGACAGTAAGAGAATTATGCAGTGCTGCCAT
AACCATGAGTGATAACACTGCGGCCAACTTACTTCTGACAACGATCGGAGGACCGAAGGAGCTAACCGCT
TTTTTGCACAACATGGGGGATCATGTAACTCGCCTTGATCGTTGGGAACCGGAGCTGAATGAAGCCATAC
CAAACGACGAGCGTGACACCACGATGCCTGCAGCAATGGCAACAACGTTGCGCAAACTATTAACTGGCGA
ACTACTTACTCTAGCTTCCCGGCAACAATTAATAGACTGGATGGAGGCGGATAAAGTTGCAGGACCACTT
CTGCGCTCGGCCCTTCCGGCTGGCTGGTTTATTGCTGATAAATCTGGAGCCGGTGAGCGTGGTTCTCGCG
GTATCATTGCAGCACTGGGGCCAGATGGTAAGCCCTCCCGTATCGTAGTTATCTACACGACGGGGAGTCA
GGCAACTATGGATGAACGAAATAGACAGATCGCTGAGATAGGTGCCTCACTGATTAAGCATTGGTAACTG
TCAGACCAAGTTTACTCATATATACTTTAGATTGATTTAAAACTTCATTTTTAATTTAAAAGGATCTAGG
TGAAGATCCTTTTTGATAATCTCATGACCAAAATCCCTTAACGTGAGTTTTCGTTCCACTGAGCGTCAGA
CCCCGTAGAAAAGATCAAAGGATCTTCTTGAGATCCTTTTTTTCTGCGCGTAATCTGCTGCTTGCAAACA
AAAAAACCACCGCTACCAGCGGTGGTTTGTTTGCCGGATCAAGAGCTACCAACTCTTTTTCCGAAGGTAA
CTGGCTTCAGCAGAGCGCAGATACCAAATACTGTCCTTCTAGTGTAGCCGTAGTTAGGCCACCACTTCAA
GAACTCTGTAGCACCGCCTACATACCTCGCTCTGCTAATCCTGTTACCAGTGGCTGCTGCCAGTGGCGAT
AAGTCGTGTCTTACCGGGTTGGACTCAAGACGATAGTTACCGGATAAGGCGCAGCGGTCGGGCTGAACGG
GGGGTTCGTGCACACAGCCCAGCTTGGAGCGAACGACCTACACCGAACTGAGATACCTACAGCGTGAGCT
ATGAGAAAGCGCCACGCTTCCCGAAGGGAGAAAGGCGGACAGGTATCCGGTAAGCGGCAGGGTCGGAACA
GGAGAGCGCACGAGGGAGCTTCCAGGGGGAAACGCCTGGTATCTTTATAGTCCTGTCGGGTTTCGCCACC
TCTGACTTGAGCGTCGATTTTTGTGATGCTCGTCAGGGGGGCGGAGCCTATGGAAAAACGCCAGCAACGC
GGCCTTTTTACGGTTCCTGGCCTTTTGCTGGCCTTTTGCTCACATGTTCTTTCCTGCGTTATCCCCTGAT
TCTGTGGATAACCGTATTACCGCCTTTGAGTGAGCTGATACCGCTCGCCGCAGCCGAACGACCGAGCGCA
GCGAGTCAGTGAGCGAGGAAGCGGAAGAGCGCCTGATGCGGTATTTTCTCCTTACGCATCTGTGCGGTAT
TTCACACCGCAATGGTGCACTCTCAGTACAATCTGCTCTGATGCCGCATAGTTAAGCCAGTATACACTCC
GCTATCGCTACGTGACTGGGTCATGGCTGCGCCCCGACACCCGCCAACACCCGCTGACGCGCCCTGACGG
GCTTGTCTGCTCCCGGCATCCGCTTACAGACAAGCTGTGACCGTCTCCGGGAGCTGCATGTGTCAGAGGT
TTTCACCGTCATCACCGAAACGCGCGAGGCAGCTGCGGTAAAGCTCATCAGCGTGGTCGTGAAGCGATTC
ACAGATGTCTGCCTGTTCATCCGCGTCCAGCTCGTTGAGTTTCTCCAGAAGCGTTAATGTCTGGCTTCTG
ATAAAGCGGGCCATGTTAAGGGCGGTTTTTTCCTGTTTGGTCACTGATGCCTCCGTGTAAGGGGGATTTC
TGTTCATGGGGGTAATGATACCGATGAAACGAGAGAGGATGCTCACGATACGGGTTACTGATGATGAACA
TGCCCGGTTACTGGAACGTTGTGAGGGTAAACAACTGGCGGTATGGATGCGGCGGGACCAGAGAAAAATC
ACTCAGGGTCAATGCCAGCGCTTCGTTAATACAGATGTAGGTGTTCCACAGGGTAGCCAGCAGCATCCTG
CGATGCAGATCCGGAACATAATGGTGCAGGGCGCTGACTTCCGCGTTTCCAGACTTTACGAAACACGGAA
ACCGAA
