>Addgene plasmid #180753 | pSUMO-β′-COPI-WD40 | depositor partial sequence | sequence record 351160 | Coding sequence in pSUMO expression vector
ATGTGGTCACACCCCCAATTTGAAAAAAGTGCTGGTCATCACCATCATCATCACGGGTCGGACTCAGAAG
TCAATCAAGAAGCTAAGCCAGAGGTCAAGCCAGAAGTCAAGCCTGAGACTCACATCAATTTAAAGGTGTC
CGATGGATCTTCAGAGATCTTCTTCAAGATCAAAAAGACCACTCCTTTAAGAAGGCTGATGGAAGCGTTC
GCTAAAAGACAGGGTAAGGAAATGGACTCCTTAAGATTCTTGTACGACGGTATTAGAATTCAAGCTGATC
AGACCCCTGAAGATTTGGACATGGAGGATAACGATATTATTGAGGCTCACCGCGAACAGATTGGAGGTTC
GATGAAGTTGGATATAAAGAAAACTTTTAGTAATAGATCCGATCGAGTTAAAGGTATCGATTTCCATCCT
ACTGAGCCATGGGTTTTGACTACCTTGTACTCTGGTCGTGTTGAGATCTGGAATTACGAAACACAAGTTG
AAGTTAGATCCATCCAAGTTACGGAAACTCCTGTTAGAGCAGGTAAATTCATTGCAAGAAAGAATTGGAT
AATTGTTGGGAGTGATGATTTCAGGATCAGAGTCTTCAACTACAATACAGGTGAAAAAGTTGTTGATTTC
GAAGCTCATCCAGACTATATCCGTTCCATTGCTGTACATCCAACAAAGCCTTATGTTTTATCCGGCAGTG
ATGATTTGACAGTCAAACTATGGAATTGGGAAAATAACTGGGCCTTAGAACAAACTTTTGAAGGTCACGA
ACACTTTGTCATGTGCGTCGCATTCAATCCAAAGGACCCTAGTACGTTTGCATCTGGGTGTTTGGACCGA
ACCGTTAAAGTTTGGTCATTGGGACAATCGACACCAAATTTCACGTTAACCACAGGACAAGAAAGAGGTG
TGAATTATGTTGATTATTACCCGCTACCTGACAAGCCTTATATGATTACTGCGTCGGACGACTTAACCAT
CAAAATTTGGGATTACCAAACGAAGTCATGTGTAGCCACTCTAGAAGGTCACATGTCCAATGTTTCTTTT
GCTGTTTTCCATCCAACTTTACCCATTATAATTTCTGGTTCCGAAGATGGCACTTTAAAGATATGGAATT
CTTCCACTTACAAGGTAGAAAAGACTTTAAACGTTGGTTTAGAAAGAAGTTGGTGTATCGCTACCCATCC
AACAGGACGTAAAAACTACATTGCATCCGGGTTTGATAATGGGTTTACCGTACTTTCCTTGGGATGA
